LOCUS       Exported 4596 bp ds-DNA circular SYN 12-MAY-2021
DEFINITION  Gateway-compatible Entry vector, with insert of NSP13 gene's CDS
            from SARS-CoV-2 isolate Wuhan-Hu-1. Does not contain stop codon. .
ACCESSION   .
VERSION     .
KEYWORDS    pDONR223 SARS-CoV-2 NSP13_nostop
SOURCE      synthetic DNA construct
  ORGANISM  synthetic DNA construct
REFERENCE   1 (bases 1 to 4596)
  AUTHORS   Kim DK, Knapp JJ, Kuang D, Chawla A, Cassonnet P, Lee H,
            Sheykhkarimli D, Samavarchi-Tehrani P, Abdouni H, Rayhan A, Li R,
            Pogoutse O, Coyaud E, van der Werf S, Demeret C, Gingras AC, Taipale
            M, Raught B, Jacob Y, Roth FP
  TITLE     A Comprehensive, Flexible Collection of SARS-CoV-2 Coding Regions.
  JOURNAL   G3 (Bethesda). 2020 Aug 6. pii: g3.120.401554. doi:
            10.1534/g3.120.401554.
  PUBMED    32763951
REFERENCE   2 (bases 1 to 4596)
  AUTHORS   .
  TITLE     Direct Submission
  JOURNAL   Exported May 12, 2021 from SnapGene Server 1.1.58
            http://www.snapgene.com
FEATURES             Location/Qualifiers
     source          1..4596
                     /organism="synthetic DNA construct"
                     /mol_type="other DNA"
     terminator      129..156
                     /label=rrnB T2 terminator
                     /note="transcription terminator T2 from the E. coli rrnB
                     gene"
     terminator      248..334
                     /gene="Escherichia coli rrnB"
                     /label=rrnB T1 terminator
                     /note="transcription terminator T1 from the E. coli rrnB
                     gene"
     primer_bind     383..405
                     /label=M13/pUC Forward
                     /note="In lacZ gene"
     primer_bind     397..414
                     /label=M13 Forward
                     /note="In lacZ gene. Also called M13-F20 or M13 (-21)
                     Forward"
     primer_bind     398..414
                     /label=M13 fwd
                     /note="common sequencing primer, one of multiple similar
                     variants"
     protein_bind    430..529
                     /gene="mutant version of attL"
                     /label=attL1
                     /bound_moiety="LR Clonase(TM)"
                     /note="recombination site for the Gateway(R) LR reaction"
     protein_bind    complement(2336..2435)
                     /gene="mutant version of attL"
                     /label=attL2
                     /bound_moiety="LR Clonase(TM)"
                     /note="recombination site for the Gateway(R) LR reaction"
     primer_bind     complement(2452..2471)
                     /label=T7
                     /note="T7 promoter, forward primer"
     promoter        complement(2453..2471)
                     /label=T7 promoter
                     /note="promoter for bacteriophage T7 RNA polymerase"
     primer_bind     complement(2476..2492)
                     /label=M13 rev
                     /note="common sequencing primer, one of multiple similar
                     variants"
     primer_bind     complement(2476..2492)
                     /label=M13 Reverse
                     /note="In lacZ gene. Also called M13-rev"
     CDS             2923..3714
                     /codon_start=1
                     /gene="aadA"
                     /product="aminoglycoside adenylyltransferase (Murphy,
                     1985)"
                     /label=SmR
                     /note="confers resistance to spectinomycin and
                     streptomycin"
                     /translation="MREAVIAEVSTQLSEVVGVIERHLEPTLLAVHLYGSAVDGGLKPH
                     SDIDLLVTVTVRLDETTRRALINDLLETSASPGESEILRAVEVTIVVHDDIIPWRYPAK
                     RELQFGEWQRNDILAGIFEPATIDIDLAILLTKAREHSVALVGPAAEELFDPVPEQDLF
                     EALNETLTLWNSPPDWAGDERNVVLTLSRIWYSAVTGKIAPKDVAADWAMERLPAQYQP
                     VILEARQAYLGQEEDRLASRADQLEEFVHYVKGEITKVVGK"
     rep_origin      3807..4395
                     /direction=RIGHT
                     /label=ori
                     /note="high-copy-number ColE1/pMB1/pBR322/pUC origin of
                     replication"
     primer_bind     4296..4315
                     /label=pBR322ori-F
                     /note="pBR322 origin, forward primer"
     primer_bind     4549..4566
                     /label=L4440
                     /note="L4440 vector, forward primer"
ORIGIN
        1 cctctccccg cgcgttggcc gattcattaa tgcagctggc acgacaggtt tcccgactgg
       61 aaagcgggca gtgagcgcaa cgcaattaat acgcgtaccg ctagccagga agagtttgta
      121 gaaacgcaaa aaggccatcc gtcaggatgg ccttctgctt agtttgatgc ctggcagttt
      181 atggcgggcg tcctgcccgc caccctccgg gccgttgctt cacaacgttc aaatccgctc
      241 ccggcggatt tgtcctactc aggagagcgt tcaccgacaa acaacagata aaacgaaagg
      301 cccagtcttc cgactgagcc tttcgtttta tttgatgcct ggcagttccc tactctcgcg
      361 ttaacgctag catggatgtt ttcccagtca cgacgttgta aaacgacggc cagtcttaag
      421 ctcgggcccc aaataatgat tttattttga ctgatagtga cctgttcgtt gcaacaaatt
      481 gatgagcaat gcttttttat aatgccaact ttgtacaaaa aagttggcat ggccgtgggc
      541 gcttgcgtgc tgtgcaactc tcagaccagc ctgagatgtg gagcttgcat ccgcaggcct
      601 ttcctgtgct gcaagtgctg ctacgaccac gtgatcagca cctcccacaa gctggtgctg
      661 tccgtgaacc catacgtgtg caacgctcct ggttgtgacg tgactgacgt gacccagctg
      721 tacctgggcg gaatgagcta ctactgcaag tcccacaagc cccctatcag cttcccactg
      781 tgcgctaacg gccaggtgtt cggactgtac aagaacacct gcgtgggctc cgacaacgtg
      841 accgacttca acgccatcgc tacctgcgac tggaccaacg ccggagacta catcctggct
      901 aacacctgca ccgaaaggct gaagctgttc gccgctgaga ccctgaaggc caccgaggaa
      961 accttcaagc tgtcttacgg tatcgctacc gtgcgtgagg tgctgtctga ccgcgaactg
     1021 cacctgtctt gggaagtggg caagccaaga ccacccctga accgtaacta cgtgttcacc
     1081 ggatacaggg tgaccaagaa cagcaaggtg cagatcggag agtacacctt cgaaaaggga
     1141 gactacggtg acgccgtggt gtacagagga accaccacct acaagctgaa cgtgggtgac
     1201 tacttcgtgc tgacctccca caccgtgatg ccactgtctg ctcccaccct ggtgcctcag
     1261 gaacactacg tgcgcatcac cggactgtac ccaaccctga acatctccga cgagttcagc
     1321 tccaacgtgg ccaactacca gaaagtgggc atgcagaagt actccaccct gcagggacct
     1381 ccaggtaccg gcaagtctca cttcgccatc ggtctggctc tgtactaccc ctctgcccgt
     1441 atcgtgtaca ctgcttgttc tcacgctgct gtggatgctc tgtgcgagaa ggctctgaag
     1501 tacctgccta tcgacaagtg ctcccgcatc atcccagcca gagctcgtgt ggaatgcttc
     1561 gacaagttca aggtgaactc taccctggag cagtacgtgt tctgcaccgt gaacgccctg
     1621 cctgaaacca ccgctgacat cgtggtgttc gacgagatca gcatggccac caactacgac
     1681 ctgtctgtgg tgaacgctag actgagggct aagcactacg tgtacatcgg tgacccagct
     1741 cagctgcctg ctcctcgtac cctgctgacc aagggcaccc tggagccaga atacttcaac
     1801 agcgtgtgcc gcctgatgaa gaccatcggt ccagacatgt tcctgggtac ctgccgccgc
     1861 tgccctgctg aaatcgtgga caccgtgtct gctctggtgt acgacaacaa gctgaaggcc
     1921 cacaaggaca agagcgccca gtgcttcaag atgttctaca agggagtgat cacccacgac
     1981 gtgtctagcg ccatcaacag gccccagatc ggtgtggtgc gcgagttcct gaccaggaac
     2041 cccgcctgga gaaaggccgt gttcatctcc ccttacaact ctcagaacgc cgtggcttcc
     2101 aagatcctgg gtctgcctac ccagaccgtg gactcctctc agggctctga atacgactac
     2161 gtgatcttca cccagaccac cgagaccgcc cacagctgca acgtgaacag gttcaacgtg
     2221 gccatcacca gagctaaagt gggaatcctg tgcatcatga gcgacagaga cctgtacgac
     2281 aagctgcagt tcacctccct ggagatcccc cgcaggaacg tggctaccct gcagtaccca
     2341 actttcttgt acaaagttgg cattataaga aagcattgct tatcaatttg ttgcaacgaa
     2401 caggtcacta tcagtcaaaa taaaatcatt atttgccatc cagctgatat cccctatagt
     2461 gagtcgtatt acatggtcat agctgtttcc tggcagctct ggcccgtgtc tcaaaatctc
     2521 tgatgttaca ttgcacaaga taaaaatata tcatcatgcc tcctctagac cagccaggac
     2581 agaaatgcct cgacttcgct gctacccaag gttgccgggt gacgcacacc gtggaaacgg
     2641 atgaaggcac gaacccagtg gacataagcc tgttcggttc gtaagctgta atgcaagtag
     2701 cgtatgcgct cacgcaactg gtccagaacc ttgaccgaac gcagcggtgg taacggcgca
     2761 gtggcggttt tcatggcttg ttatgactgt ttttttgggg tacagtctat gcctcgggca
     2821 tccaagcagc aagcgcgtta cgccgtgggt cgatgtttga tgttatggag cagcaacgat
     2881 gttacgcagc agggcagtcg ccctaaaaca aagttaaaca ttatgaggga agcggtgatc
     2941 gccgaagtat cgactcaact atcagaggta gttggcgtca tcgagcgcca tctcgaaccg
     3001 acgttgctgg ccgtacattt gtacggctcc gcagtggatg gcggcctgaa gccacacagt
     3061 gatattgatt tgctggttac ggtgaccgta aggcttgatg aaacaacgcg gcgagctttg
     3121 atcaacgacc ttttggaaac ttcggcttcc cctggagaga gcgagattct ccgcgctgta
     3181 gaagtcacca ttgttgtgca cgacgacatc attccgtggc gttatccagc taagcgcgaa
     3241 ctgcaatttg gagaatggca gcgcaatgac attcttgcag gtatcttcga gccagccacg
     3301 atcgacattg atctggctat cttgctgaca aaagcaagag aacatagcgt tgccttggta
     3361 ggtccagcgg cggaggaact ctttgatccg gttcctgaac aggatctatt tgaggcgcta
     3421 aatgaaacct taacgctatg gaactcgccg cccgactggg ctggcgatga gcgaaatgta
     3481 gtgcttacgt tgtcccgcat ttggtacagc gcagtaaccg gcaaaatcgc gccgaaggat
     3541 gtcgctgccg actgggcaat ggagcgcctg ccggcccagt atcagcccgt catacttgaa
     3601 gctagacagg cttatcttgg acaagaagaa gatcgcttgg cctcgcgcgc agatcagttg
     3661 gaagaatttg tccactacgt gaaaggcgag atcaccaagg tagtcggcaa ataaccctcg
     3721 agccacccat gaccaaaatc ccttaacgtg agttacgcgt cgttccactg agcgtcagac
     3781 cccgtagaaa agatcaaagg atcttcttga gatccttttt ttctgcgcgt aatctgctgc
     3841 ttgcaaacaa aaaaaccacc gctaccagcg gtggtttgtt tgccggatca agagctacca
     3901 actctttttc cgaaggtaac tggcttcagc agagcgcaga taccaaatac tgttcttcta
     3961 gtgtagccgt agttaggcca ccacttcaag aactctgtag caccgcctac atacctcgct
     4021 ctgctaatcc tgttaccagt ggctgctgcc agtggcgata agtcgtgtct taccgggttg
     4081 gactcaagac gatagttacc ggataaggcg cagcggtcgg gctgaacggg gggttcgtgc
     4141 acacagccca gcttggagcg aacgacctac accgaactga gatacctaca gcgtgagcta
     4201 tgagaaagcg ccacgcttcc cgaagggaga aaggcggaca ggtatccggt aagcggcagg
     4261 gtcggaacag gagagcgcac gagggagctt ccagggggaa acgcctggta tctttatagt
     4321 cctgtcgggt ttcgccacct ctgacttgag cgtcgatttt tgtgatgctc gtcagggggg
     4381 cggagcctat ggaaaaacgc cagcaacgcg gcctttttac ggttcctggc cttttgctgg
     4441 ccttttgctc acatgttctt tcctgcgtta tcccctgatt ctgtggataa ccgtattacc
     4501 gcctttgagt gagctgatac cgctcgccgc agccgaacga ccgagcgcag cgagtcagtg
     4561 agcgaggaag cggaagagcg cccaatacgc aaaccg
//
