[The description below was written by a language model from this plasmid's Addgene catalogue record and the feature table of its GenBank file.]
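Description:
pDONR223 SARS-CoV-2 NSP13_nostop is a Gateway-compatible entry clone built on the pDONR223 backbone. It carries the coding sequence of NSP13 (also listed as Heli, the helicase), a product of the ORF1ab gene of SARS-CoV-2 isolate Wuhan-Hu-1. The insert is recorded as 1806 bp, was obtained by gene synthesis, and differs from the viral sequence by many synonymous changes introduced through codon optimization. The plasmid is a 4596 bp circle maintained in E. coli through a high-copy ColE1/pUC-type origin. It is selected with spectinomycin by means of the aadA (SmR) aminoglycoside adenylyltransferase gene, which also confers streptomycin resistance.

In the feature table the insert itself is not annotated, but it occupies the interval between the attL1 and attL2 sites, the recombination sites acted on by LR Clonase. These sites allow the open reading frame to be moved directionally into any attR-containing destination vector. Because the stop codon has been omitted, the ORF can read through attL2-derived sequence into C-terminal tags or fusion partners supplied by the destination vector. rrnB T1 and T2 terminators lie upstream of attL1, where they limit read-through transcription from the backbone into the insert. M13 forward and reverse primer sites flank the cassette for sequence verification. A T7 promoter sits just outside attL2, pointing toward the insert on the opposite strand. No promoter is positioned to express NSP13 as a protein, so this is a shuttle or archive clone rather than an expression plasmid. It belongs to a collection of SARS-CoV-2 coding regions intended for flexible transfer into expression systems.
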