Addgene plasmid #149315: pDONR223 SARS-CoV-2 NSP13_nostop
Purpose: Gateway-compatible Entry vector, with insert of NSP13 gene's CDS from SARS-CoV-2 isolate Wuhan-Hu-1. Does not contain stop codon.
Depositing lab: Fritz Roth. Depositing organization: Sinai Health System. Publication: A Comprehensive, Flexible Collection of SARS-CoV-2 Coding Regions. Kim DK, Knapp JJ, Kuang D, Chawla A, Cassonnet P, Lee H, Sheykhkarimli D, Samavarchi-Tehrani P, Abdouni H, Rayhan A, Li R, Pogoutse O, Coyaud E, van der Werf S, Demeret C, Gingras AC, Taipale M, Raught B, Jacob Y, Roth FP. G3 (Bethesda). 2020 Aug 6. pii: g3.120.401554. doi: 10.1534/g3.120.401554. PubMed 32763951.
Backbone
  Vector backbone: pDONR223
  Backbone manufacturer: Rual et al, Genome Res. 14:2128-2135, 2004.
  Backbone size w/o insert (bp): 5005
  Vector type: Gateway-compatible Entry vector
Growth in bacteria
  Bacterial resistance: Spectinomycin, 50 μg/mL
  Growth temperature: 37°C
  Growth strain: DH5alpha
  Copy number: Unknown
Gene/Insert
  Gene/Insert name: NSP13 (alt name: Heli)
  Species: SARS-CoV-2 isolate Wuhan-Hu-1
  Insert size (bp): 1806
  Mutation: Many synonymous changes due to codon optimization
  Entrez Gene: ORF1ab (a.k.a. GU280_gp01)
  Cloning method: Gateway Cloning
  Sequencing primers: 5′ M13F; 3′ M13R
Resource information
  A portion of this plasmid was derived from a plasmid made by: Synthesized from GenScript
Terms and licenses: Academic/Nonprofit Terms; Industry Terms
How to cite: pDONR223 SARS-CoV-2 NSP13_nostop was a gift from Fritz Roth (Addgene plasmid # 149315 ; http://n2t.net/addgene:149315 ; RRID:Addgene_149315)
