>Addgene plasmid #149315 | pDONR223 SARS-CoV-2 NSP13_nostop | depositor partial sequence | sequence record 291922 | Inserted CDS without stop codon
ATGGCCGTGGGCGCTTGCGTGCTGTGCAACTCTCAGACCAGCCTGAGATGTGGAGCTTGCATCCGCAGGC
CTTTCCTGTGCTGCAAGTGCTGCTACGACCACGTGATCAGCACCTCCCACAAGCTGGTGCTGTCCGTGAA
CCCATACGTGTGCAACGCTCCTGGTTGTGACGTGACTGACGTGACCCAGCTGTACCTGGGCGGAATGAGC
TACTACTGCAAGTCCCACAAGCCCCCTATCAGCTTCCCACTGTGCGCTAACGGCCAGGTGTTCGGACTGT
ACAAGAACACCTGCGTGGGCTCCGACAACGTGACCGACTTCAACGCCATCGCTACCTGCGACTGGACCAA
CGCCGGAGACTACATCCTGGCTAACACCTGCACCGAAAGGCTGAAGCTGTTCGCCGCTGAGACCCTGAAG
GCCACCGAGGAAACCTTCAAGCTGTCTTACGGTATCGCTACCGTGCGTGAGGTGCTGTCTGACCGCGAAC
TGCACCTGTCTTGGGAAGTGGGCAAGCCAAGACCACCCCTGAACCGTAACTACGTGTTCACCGGATACAG
GGTGACCAAGAACAGCAAGGTGCAGATCGGAGAGTACACCTTCGAAAAGGGAGACTACGGTGACGCCGTG
GTGTACAGAGGAACCACCACCTACAAGCTGAACGTGGGTGACTACTTCGTGCTGACCTCCCACACCGTGA
TGCCACTGTCTGCTCCCACCCTGGTGCCTCAGGAACACTACGTGCGCATCACCGGACTGTACCCAACCCT
GAACATCTCCGACGAGTTCAGCTCCAACGTGGCCAACTACCAGAAAGTGGGCATGCAGAAGTACTCCACC
CTGCAGGGACCTCCAGGTACCGGCAAGTCTCACTTCGCCATCGGTCTGGCTCTGTACTACCCCTCTGCCC
GTATCGTGTACACTGCTTGTTCTCACGCTGCTGTGGATGCTCTGTGCGAGAAGGCTCTGAAGTACCTGCC
TATCGACAAGTGCTCCCGCATCATCCCAGCCAGAGCTCGTGTGGAATGCTTCGACAAGTTCAAGGTGAAC
TCTACCCTGGAGCAGTACGTGTTCTGCACCGTGAACGCCCTGCCTGAAACCACCGCTGACATCGTGGTGT
TCGACGAGATCAGCATGGCCACCAACTACGACCTGTCTGTGGTGAACGCTAGACTGAGGGCTAAGCACTA
CGTGTACATCGGTGACCCAGCTCAGCTGCCTGCTCCTCGTACCCTGCTGACCAAGGGCACCCTGGAGCCA
GAATACTTCAACAGCGTGTGCCGCCTGATGAAGACCATCGGTCCAGACATGTTCCTGGGTACCTGCCGCC
GCTGCCCTGCTGAAATCGTGGACACCGTGTCTGCTCTGGTGTACGACAACAAGCTGAAGGCCCACAAGGA
CAAGAGCGCCCAGTGCTTCAAGATGTTCTACAAGGGAGTGATCACCCACGACGTGTCTAGCGCCATCAAC
AGGCCCCAGATCGGTGTGGTGCGCGAGTTCCTGACCAGGAACCCCGCCTGGAGAAAGGCCGTGTTCATCT
CCCCTTACAACTCTCAGAACGCCGTGGCTTCCAAGATCCTGGGTCTGCCTACCCAGACCGTGGACTCCTC
TCAGGGCTCTGAATACGACTACGTGATCTTCACCCAGACCACCGAGACCGCCCACAGCTGCAACGTGAAC
AGGTTCAACGTGGCCATCACCAGAGCTAAAGTGGGAATCCTGTGCATCATGAGCGACAGAGACCTGTACG
ACAAGCTGCAGTTCACCTCCCTGGAGATCCCCCGCAGGAACGTGGCTACCCTGCAG
